>Addgene plasmid #244602 | CL20_mEGFP_FOidr_050 | addgene full sequence | sequence record 487963 | Addgene NGS Result
AAAAAAAATCTAACCTCAAGTCAAGGCTTTTCTATGGAATAAGGAATGGACAGCAGGGGGCTGTTTCATA
TACTGATGACCTCTTTATAGCCAACCTTTGTTCATGGCAGCCAGCATATGGGCATATGTTGCCAAACTCT
AAACCAAATACTCATTCTGATGTTTTAAATGATTTGCCCTCCCATATGTCCTTCCGAGTGAGAGACACAA
AAAATTCCAACACACTATTGCAATGAAAATAAATTTCCTTTATTAGCCAGAAGTCAGATGCTCAAGGGGC
TTCATGATGTCCCCATAATTTTTGGCAGAGGGAAAAAGATCTGCTAGCTCGAGCAGCTGAAGCTTTATTG
AGGCTTAAGCAGTGGGTTCCCTAGTTAGCCAGAGAGCTCCCAGGCTCAGATCTGGTCTAACCAGAGAGAC
CCAGTACAGGCAAAAAGCAGATCTTGTCTTCTTTGGGAGTGAATTAGCCCTTCCAGTCCCCCCTTTTCTT
TTAAAAAGTGGCTAAGATCTACAGCTGCCTTGTAAGTCATTGGTCTTAAAGGTACCGTAATCTTATCTAG
AACCGGTTCATGTTACCGGTTGCATACCGCTAGCTAACGCGCCCACCGTCACACCATTTACCTGTTGTAC
TCCGCTGACACCCGACCCTTGCTGTGCGGGTGATTGTCCCGCCGGGGGAGGGGTGGACAGAGCGCTGCTA
CTAGATGTGCTTTGTCCCGAAGAGGTCAGATCTTGGTTAAGAACGGGCAATGAATTGTCTGGCAAAAAGG
AGTTTCCAATATGTGGTGACTTCGACGAGTTTAAAGAATCAGTCGTCGGTGCAGTCTGTGCACTGAAAGT
ATGAATTTGATGAGACGGCGACGGGTTTGCGGTGATTGTGGGGAAAGGCACAGAAAGCTGAGCATTAAGA
AGTTGCAGGCGTTCCTTCTTTGCTGTCAGATTTTTGATTTGCTCTTCCAGGCGACGGTTCTCCACTTGTA
ACTGGTGCAGAGATTTCAACATACCCAGAATGTCGGACGGGGTTCCTTGTTCCAGCAGAAACTGCTGTCC
CTCGCTCCATTGACGTTCCAGCAGTTGCTCAATCGATGCTGCCACGGGCGGCAAATTTTCTAATGAACTG
TTTCCAGGTTGATCGTAACGGATTTGTAACGAGGATACCGGAGAGCGAGGTGACAACGAACCACGGGGGG
AGGAACCACGTCCTACTAAATTACGTGAATTATCGCCCAGATCCTGGTCTGTCTGGTTGTTCTCACTTTG
TGCGATTAAGGCAGCCATAGAACTATTGGAGCGGTTCCCATACATGTGGGAAGGAGCCTGAGAAAGTGAA
GATCCCGAAAGGGTGTTGGCTTGCGTGGTTGCAACCGCGGGGGCCGCAGAGGAGACAGCAGAGGGAGACA
AAGCGCCAACCTGTTGAAGGTGACCGGAGCTCTGTTGGGGAAGGTGGCTAGAACTAACGGGAGTCGAACT
GCCTGAGCCAGACACCACATTAGGGAAGCTAACAGCCACATCGTTCGAATTGTAAATACTAGAAGCTGTC
GAACCCCCAGATTGGTTGTCGGAGGAGTTCAGATCTAAGCCGGCGAACTGCCGGGAAGCGGCCGCACTTC
CCCCGGAGCCTCCGCTTCCGCCCTTGTACAGCTCGTCCATGCCGAGAGTGATCCCGGCGGCGGTCACGAA
CTCCAGCAGGACCATGTGATCGCGCTTCTCGTTGGGGTCTTTGCTCAGCTTGGACTGGGTGCTCAGGTAG
TGGTTGTCGGGCAGCAGCACGGGGCCGTCGCCGATGGGGGTGTTCTGCTGGTAGTGGTCGGCGAGCTGCA
CGCTGCCGTCCTCGATGTTGTGGCGGATCTTGAAGTTCACCTTGATGCCGTTCTTCTGCTTGTCGGCCAT
GATATAGACGTTGTGGCTGTTGTAGTTGTACTCCAGCTTGTGCCCCAGGATGTTGCCGTCCTCCTTGAAG
TCGATGCCCTTCAGCTCGATGCGGTTCACCAGGGTGTCGCCCTCGAACTTCACCTCGGCGCGGGTCTTGT
AGTTGCCGTCGTCCTTGAAGAAGATGGTGCGCTCCTGGACGTAGCCTTCGGGCATGGCGGACTTGAAGAA
GTCGTGCTGCTTCATGTGGTCGGGGTAGCGGCTGAAGCACTGCACGCCGTAGGTCAGGGTGGTCACGAGG
GTGGGCCAGGGCACGGGCAGCTTGCCGGTGGTGCAGATGAACTTCAGGGTCAGCTTGCCGTAGGTGGCAT
CGCCCTCGCCCTCGCCGGACACGCTGAACTTGTGGCCGTTTACGTCGCCGTCCAGCTCGACCAGGATGGG
CACCACCCCGGTGAACAGCTCCTCGCCCTTGCTCACCATGGTGGCGACCGGTGGATCCCGGGCCCGCGGT
ACCGTCGACTGCAGAATTCGGTTCACTAAACGAGCCCGGTTCACTAAACGAGCTCTGCTTATATAGACCT
CCCACCGTACACGCCTACCGCCCATTTGCGTCAATGGGGCGGAGTTGTTACGACATTTTGGAAAGTCCCG
TTGATTTTGGTGCCAAAACAAACTCCCATTGACGTCAATGGGGTGGAGACTTGGAAATCCCCGTGAGTCA
AACCGCTATCCACGCCCATTGATGTACTGCCAAAACCGCATCACCATGGTAATAGCGATGACTAATACGT
AGATGTACTGCCAAGTAGGAAAGTCCCATAAGGTCATGTACTGGGCATAATGCCAGGCGGGCCATTTACC
GTCATTGACGTCAATAGGGGGCGTACTTGGCATATGATACACTTGATGTACTGCCAAGTGGGCAGTTTAC
CGTAAATACTCCACCCATTGACGTCAATGGAAAGTCCCTATTGGCGTTACTATGGGAACATACGTCATTA
TTGACGTCAATGGGCGGGGGTCGTTGGGCGGTCAGCCAGGCGGGCCATTTACCGTAAGTTATGTAACGCG
GAACTCCATATATGGGCTATGAACTAATGACCCCGTAATTGATTACTATTAATAACTAGCACGCGTTCGA
AGCTTGAGCTCGGTCCCCTCGGGGTTGGGAGGTGGGTCTGAAACGATAATGGTGAATATCCCTGCCTAAC
TCTATTCACTATAGAAAGTACAGCAAAAACTATTCTTAAACCTACCAAGCCTCCTACTATCATTATGAAT
AATTTTATATACCACAGCCAATTTGTTATGTTAAACCAATTCCACAAACTTGCCCATTTATCTAATTCCA
ATAATTCTTGTTCATTCTTTTCTTGCTGGTTTTGCGATTCTTCAATTAAGGAGTGTATTAAGCTTGTGTA
ATTGTTAATTTCTCTGTCCCACTCCATCCAGGTCGTGTGATTCCAAATCTGTTCCAGAGATTTATTACTC
CAACTAGCATTCCAAGGCACAGCAGTGGTGCAAATGAGTTTTCCAGAGCAACCCCAAATCCCCAGGAGCT
GTTGATCCTTTAGGTATCTTTCCACAGCCAGGATTCTTGCCTGGAGCTGCTTGATGCCCCAGACTGTGAG
TTGCAACAGATGCTGTTGCGCCTCAATAGCCCTCAGCAAATTGTTCTGCTGCTGCACTATACCAGACAAT
AATTGTCTGGCCTGTACCGTCAGCGTCATTGACGCTGCGCCCATAGTGCTTCCTGCTGCTCCCAAGAACC
CAAGGAACAAAGCTCCTATTCCCACTGCTCTTTTTTCTCTCTGCACCACTCTTCTCTTTGCCTTGGTGGG
TGCTACTCCTAATGGTTCAATTTTTACTACTTTATATTTATATAATTCACTTCTCCAATTGTCCCTCATA
TCTCCTCCTTATGGTGTTTTACTAAACTTTTCCATGTTCTAATCCTCATCCTGTCTACTTGCCACACAAT
CATCACCTGCCATCTGTTTTCCATAATCCCTAATGATCTTTGCTTTTCTTCTTGGCACTACTTTTATGTC
ACTATTATCTTGTATTACTACTGCCCCTTCACCTTTCCAGAGGAGCTTTGCTGGTCCTTTCCAAAGTGGA
TTTCTGCTGTCCCTGTAATAAACCCGAAAATTTTGAATTTTTGTAATTTGTTTTTGTAATTCTTTAGTTT
GTATGTCTGTTGCTATTATGTCTACTATTCTTTCCCCTGCACTGTACCCCCCAATCCCCCCTTTTCTTTT
AAAATTGTGGATGAATACTGCCATTTGTACTGCTGTCTTAAGATGTTCAGCCTGATCTCTTACCTGTCCT
ATAATTTTCTTTAATTCTTTATTCATAGATTCTACTACTCCTTGACTTTGGGGATTGTAGGGAATTTCCA
GGTCTGAAGATCCTGCTGCTTGCTGTGCTTTTTTCTTACTTTTGTTTTGCTCTTCCTCTATCTTGTCTAA
AGCTTCCTTGGTGTCTTTTATCTCTATCCTTTGATGCACACAATAGAGGGTTGCTACTGTATTATATAAT
GATCTAAGTTCTTCTGATCCTGTCTGAAGGGATGGTTGTAGCTGTCCCAGTATTTGTCTACAGCCTTCTG
ATGTTTCTAACAGGCCAGTATTAACTGCGAATCGTTCTAGCTCCCTGCTTGCCCATACTATATGTTTTAA
TTTATATTTTTTCTTTCCCCCTGGCCTTAACCGAATTTTTTCCCATCGCGATCTAATTCTCCCCCGCTTA
ATACTGACGCTCTCGCACCCATCTCTCTCCTTCTAGCCTCCGCTAGTCAAAATTTTTGGCGTACTCACCA
GTCGCCGCCCCTCGCCTCTTGCCGTGCGCGCTTCAGCAAGCCGAGTCCTGCGTCGAGAGAGCTCCTCTGG
TTTCCCTTTCGCTTTCAAGTCCCTGTTCGGGCGCCACTGCTAGAGATTTTCCACACTGACTAAAAGGGTC
TGAGGGATCTCTAGTTACCAGAGTCACACAACAGACGGGCACACACTACTTGAAGCACTCAAGGCAAGCT
TTATTGAGGCTTAAGCAGTGGGTTCCCTAGTTAGCCAGAGAGCTCCCAGGCTCAGATCTGGTCTAACCAG
AGAGACCCAGTACAGGCAAAAAGCAGCTGCTTATATGCAGGATCTGAGGGCTCGCCACTCCCCAGTCCCG
CCCAGGCCACGCCTCCCATGGTAATAGCGATGACTAATACGTAGATGTACTGCCAAGTAGGAAAGTCCCA
TAAGGTCATGTACTGGGCATAATGCCAGGCGGGCCATTTACCGTCATTGACGTCAATAGGGGGCGTACTT
GGCATATGATACACTTGATGTACTGCCAAGTGGGCAGTTTACCGTAAATACTCCACCCATTGACGTCAAT
GGAAAGTCCCTATTGGCGTTACTATGGGAACATACGTCATTATTGACGTCAATGGGCGGGGGTCGTTGGG
CGGTCAGCCAGGCGGGCCATTTACCGTAAGTTATGTAACGCGGAACTCCATATATGGGCTATGAACTAAT
GACCCCGTAATTGATTACTATTAATAACTAGTCAATAATCAATGTCGACCCAGGTGGCACTTTTCGGGGA
AATGTGCGCGGAACCCCTATTTGTTTATTTTTCTAAATACATTCAAATATGTATCCGCTCATGAGACAAT
AACCCTGATAAATGCTTCAATAATATTGAAAAAGGAAGAGTATGAGTATTCAACATTTCCGTGTCGCCCT
TATTCCCTTTTTTGCGGCATTTTGCCTTCCTGTTTTTGCTCACCCAGAAACGCTGGTGAAAGTAAAAGAT
GCTGAAGATCAGTTGGGTGCACGAGTGGGTTACATCGAACTGGATCTCAACAGCGGTAAGATCCTTGAGA
GTTTTCGCCCCGAAGAACGTTTTCCAATGATGAGCACTTTTAAAGTTCTGCTATGTGGCGCGGTATTATC
CCGTATTGACGCCGGGCAAGAGCAACTCGGTCGCCGCATACACTATTCTCAGAATGACTTGGTTGAGTAC
TCACCAGTCACAGAAAAGCATCTTACGGATGGCATGACAGTAAGAGAATTATGCAGTGCTGCCATAACCA
TGAGTGATAACACTGCGGCCAACTTACTTCTGACAACGATCGGAGGACCGAAGGAGCTAACCGCTTTTTT
GCACAACATGGGGGATCATGTAACTCGCCTTGATCGTTGGGAACCGGAGCTGAATGAAGCCATACCAAAC
GACGAGCGTGACACCACGATGCCTGTAGCAATGGCAACAACGTTGCGCAAACTATTAACTGGCGAACTAC
TTACTCTAGCTTCCCGGCAACAATTAATAGACTGGATGGAGGCGGATAAAGTTGCAGGACCACTTCTGCG
CTCGGCCCTTCCGGCTGGCTGGTTTATTGCTGATAAATCTGGAGCCGGTGAGCGTGGGTCTCGCGGTATC
ATTGCAGCACTGGGGCCAGATGGTAAGCCCTCCCGTATCGTAGTTATCTACACGACGGGGAGTCAGGCAA
CTATGGATGAACGAAATAGACAGATCGCTGAGATAGGTGCCTCACTGATTAAGCATTGGTAACTGTCAGA
CCAAGTTTACTCATATATACTTTAGATTGATTTAAAACTTCATTTTTAATTTAAAAGGATCTAGGTGAAG
ATCCTTTTTGATAATCTCATGACCAAAATCCCTTAACGTGAGTTTTCGTTCCACTGAGCGTCAGACCCCG
TAGAAAAGATCAAAGGATCTTCTTGAGATCCTTTTTTTCTGCGCGTAATCTGCTGCTTGCAAACAAAAAA
ACCACCGCTACCAGCGGTGGTTTGTTTGCCGGATCAAGAGCTACCAACTCTTTTTCCGAAGGTAACTGGC
TTCAGCAGAGCGCAGATACCAAATACTGTTCTTCTAGTGTAGCCGTAGTTAGGCCACCACTTCAAGAACT
CTGTAGCACCGCCTACATACCTCGCTCTGCTAATCCTGTTACCAGTGGCTGCTGCCAGTGGCGATAAGTC
GTGTCTTACCGGGTTGGACTCAAGACGATAGTTACCGGATAAGGCGCAGCGGTCGGGCTGAACGGGGGGT
TCGTGCACACAGCCCAGCTTGGAGCGAACGACCTACACCGAACTGAGATACCTACAGCGTGAGCTATGAG
AAAGCGCCACGCTTCCCGAAGGGAGAAAGGCGGACAGGTATCCGGTAAGCGGCAGGGTCGGAACAGGAGA
GCGCACGAGGGAGCTTCCAGGGGGAAACGCCTGGTATCTTTATAGTCCTGTCGGGTTTCGCCACCTCTGA
CTTGAGCGTCGATTTTTGTGATGCTCGTCAGGGGGGCGGAGCCTATGGAAAAACGCCAGCAACGCGGCCT
TTTTACGGTTCCTGGCCTTTTGCTGGCCTTTTGCTCACATGTTCTTTCCTGCGTTATCCCCTGCTTCTGT
GGATAACCGTATTACCGCCTTTGAGTGAGCTGATACCGCTCGCCGCAGCCGAACGACCGAGCGCAGCGAG
TCAGTGAGCGAGGAAGCGGAAGAGCGCCCAATACGCAAACCGCCTCTCCCCGCGCGTTGGCCGATTCATT
AATGCAGCGGATCCAGACATGATAAGATACATTGATGAGTTTGGACAAACCACAACTAGAATGCAGTGAA
AAAAATGCTTTATTTGTGAAATTTGTGATGCTATTGCTTTATTTGTAACCATTATAAGCTGCAATAAACA
AGTTAGCTTTTTGCAAAAGCCTAGGCCTCCAAAAAAGCCTCCTCACTACTTCTGGAATAGCTCAGAGGCC
GAGGCGGCCTCGGCCTCTGCATAAATAAAAAAAATTAGTCAGCCATGGGGCGGAGAATGGGCGGAACTGG
GCGGAGTTAGGGGCGGGATGGGCGGAGTTAGGGGCGGGACTATGGTTGCTGACTAATTGAGATGCGGATC
CGCTGGCACGACAGGTTTCCCGACTGGAAAGCGGGCAGTGAGCGCAACGCAATTAATGTGAGTTAGCTCA
CTCATTAGGCACCCCAGGCTTTACACTTTATGCTTCCGGCTCGTATGTTGTGTGGAATTGTGAGCGGATA
ACAATTTCACACAGGAAACAGCTATGACCATGATTACGCCAAGCTTGGGCTGCAGGTCGAGGGATCTCCA
TAAGAGAAGAGGGACAGCTATGACTGGGAGTAGTCAGGAGAGGAGGAAAAATCTGGCTAGTAAAACATGT
AAGGAAAATTTTAGGGATGTTAAAGAAAAAAATAACACAAAACAAAATAT
Features (pLannotate 1.2.2; 30 found; start..end, strand, type, name):
    199..254     -  polyA_signal   β-globin poly(A) signal: rabbit β-globin polyadenylation signal (Gil and Proudfoot, 1987)
    340..475     -  LTR            3' LTR (ΔU3) (fragment): self-inactivating 3' long terminal repeat (LTR) from HIV-1
    477..545     -  CDS            nef (fragment): NEF_HV1Z2 - Experimental evidence at protein level: Swiss-Prot protein existence level 1. Extracellular Nef protein targets CD4(+) T-lymphocytes for apoptosis by interacting with CXCR4 surface receptors. From Human immunodeficiency virus type 1 group M subtype D (isolate Z2/CDC-Z34) (HIV-1).
    571..1527    -  CDS            MLLT10 (fragment): AF10_HUMAN - Also known as AF10 From Homo sapiens (Human).
   1531..1593    -  CDS            DDX3X (fragment): DDX3X_HUMAN - Also known as DBX From Homo sapiens (Human).
   1633..2349    -  CDS            mEGFP: mEGFP is a basic (constitutively fluorescent) green fluorescent protein published in 2002, derived from Aequorea victoria. It has moderate acid sensitivity.
   2363..2400    -  misc_feature   MCS (fragment): multiple cloning site
   2399..2415    -  promoter       tight TRE promoter (fragment): Tet-responsive promoter PTight, consisting of seven tet operator sequences followed by the minimal CMV promoter
   2431..2634    -  promoter       CMV promoter: human cytomegalovirus (CMV) immediate early promoter
   2635..2938    -  enhancer       CMV enhancer: human cytomegalovirus immediate early enhancer
   3006..3022    -  misc_feature   MCS (fragment): multiple cloning site
   3022..3047    -  CDS            Rev (fragment): human immunodeficiency virus 1 (HIV-1) Rev protein; rev; enhances nuclear export of unspliced and incompletely spliced viral mRNAs
   3424..3657    -  misc_feature   RRE: The Rev response element (RRE) of HIV-1 allows for Rev-dependent mRNA export from the nucleus to the cytoplasm.
   3791..3874    -  CDS            vif (fragment): VIF_HV1BR - Experimental evidence at protein level: Swiss-Prot protein existence level 1. Counteracts the innate antiviral activity of host APOBEC3F and APOBEC3G. Forms a complex with host APOBEC3F and APOBEC3G thus preventing the entry of these lethally hypermutating enzymes into progeny virions. Recruits an active E3 ubiquitin ligase complex composed of elongin BC, CUL5, and RBX2 to induce polyubiquitination of APOBEC3G and APOBEC3F. In turn, they are directed to the 26S proteasome for degradation. Vif interaction with APOBEC3G also blocks its cytidine deaminase activity in a proteasome-inde
   4017..4134    -  misc_feature   cPPT/CTS: central polypurine tract and central termination sequence of HIV-1
   4283..4642    -  CDS            HIV-1 gag (fragment): gag protein from human immunodeficiency virus 1; gag
   4626..4751    -  misc_feature   HIV-1 Ψ: packaging signal of human immunodeficiency virus type 1
   4798..5055    -  LTR            5' LTR (truncated): truncated 5' long terminal repeat (LTR) from HIV-1
   5057..5436    -  enhancer       CMV enhancer: human cytomegalovirus immediate early enhancer
   5467..5571    +  promoter       AmpR promoter: bla
   5572..6432    +  CDS            AmpR: β-lactamase; bla; confers resistance to ampicillin, carbenicillin, and related antibiotics
   6603..7191    +  rep_origin     ori: high-copy-number ColE1/pMB1/pBR322/pUC origin of replication
   7374..7428    +  CDS            lacI (fragment): lac repressor; lacI; The lac repressor binds to the lac operator to inhibit transcription in E. coli. This inhibition can be relieved by adding lactose or isopropyl-β-D-thiogalactopyranoside (IPTG).
   7430..7564    -  polyA_signal   SV40 poly(A) signal: SV40 polyadenylation signal
   7584..7719    -  rep_origin     SV40 ori: SV40 origin of replication
   7743..7765    -  promoter       SV40 promoter (fragment): SV40 enhancer and early promoter
   7772..7811    +  CDS            lacI (fragment): lac repressor; lacI; The lac repressor binds to the lac operator to inhibit transcription in E. coli. This inhibition can be relieved by adding lactose or isopropyl-β-D-thiogalactopyranoside (IPTG).
   7824..7845    +  protein_bind   CAP binding site: CAP binding activates transcription in the presence of cAMP. E. coli catabolite activator protein
   7860..7890    +  promoter       lac promoter: promoter for the E. coli lac operon
   7898..7914    +  protein_bind   lac operator: The lac repressor binds to the lac operator to inhibit transcription in E. coli. This inhibition can be relieved by adding lactose or isopropyl-β-D-thiogalactopyranoside (IPTG). lac repressor encoded by lacI
