[The description below was written by a language model from this plasmid's Addgene catalogue record and pLannotate feature annotations shown in this document.]
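Description:
CL20_mEGFP_FOidr_050 is an 8.1 kb mammalian expression plasmid built on the CL20 backbone. The catalogue lists it simply as a mammalian expression vector, but the feature table shows it has the architecture of a self-inactivating HIV-1-derived lentiviral transfer vector. In bacteria it is maintained through a high-copy ColE1/pUC-type origin and selected with ampicillin via the β-lactamase gene. The recommended recombination-deficient growth strain is consistent with the repeated LTR sequences. The viral portion comprises a CMV enhancer placed next to a truncated 5' LTR, which would allow Tat-independent transcription of the vector genome. This is followed by the Ψ packaging signal with a gag fragment, the cPPT/CTS, the Rev response element and a ΔU3 3' LTR fragment, with a rabbit β-globin polyadenylation signal downstream. An SV40 origin, an SV40 poly(A) signal and remnants of lac regulatory sequences lie in the plasmid backbone. Small annotated fragments of vif, rev and nef appear to be residual HIV-1 sequence rather than functional genes.

The payload sits between the RRE and the 3' LTR. An internal CMV enhancer/promoter drives monomeric EGFP fused at the N terminus of FOidr_050, an unmutated intrinsically disordered region taken from the human oncogenic fusion protein DDX3X_MLLT10. The annotation shows a short DDX3X segment followed by a much longer MLLT10 (AF10) segment, and a depositor comment suggests the region spans residues 15–354 of the fusion. No mammalian selection marker is annotated. The construct is intended for expressing the fluorescently tagged IDR in mammalian cells so that its localisation and behaviour can be imaged. The associated publication concerns links between protein condensate formation and RNA biology.
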