Addgene plasmid #244602: CL20_mEGFP_FOidr_050
Purpose: Express mEGFP-tagged intrinsically disordered protein (IDR), FOidr_050, derived from human fusion protein DDX3X_MLLT10
Depositing lab: Richard Kriwacki. Depositing organization: St. Jude Children's Research Hospital. Publication: Proteome-wide computational analyses reveal links between protein condensate formation and RNA biology. Maiti S, Tripathi S, Baggett DW, Phillips AH, Park CG, Wang J, Wahiduzzaman, Freyaldenhoven WT, Kinger S, Pioso BJ, Bollinger JC, Somjee R, Lang B, Babu MM, Kriwacki RW. Sci Adv. 2025 Dec 5;11(49):eady1420. doi: 10.1126/sciadv.ady1420. Epub 2025 Dec 3. PubMed 41337585.
Backbone
  Vector backbone: CL20
  Vector type: Mammalian Expression
Growth in bacteria
  Bacterial resistance: Ampicillin, 100 μg/mL
  Growth temperature: 37°C
  Growth strain: NEB Stable
  Copy number: High Copy
Gene/Insert
  Gene/Insert name: FOidr_050
  Species: H. sapiens (human)
  Mutation: Unmutated
  Tag / fusion protein: monomeric EGFP (N terminal on insert)
  Cloning method: Restriction Enzyme; 5′ cloning site Unknown (unknown if destroyed)
Terms and licenses: Academic/Nonprofit Terms; Industry Terms: Not Available to Industry
Depositor comments: DDX3X_MLLT10_15_354
How to cite: CL20_mEGFP_FOidr_050 was a gift from Richard Kriwacki (Addgene plasmid # 244602 ; http://n2t.net/addgene:244602 ; RRID:Addgene_244602)
